Addgene plasmid #129749: pKI-cjACTB-EGFP-3'short
Purpose: Gene targeting in marmoset cells
Depositing lab: Hideyuki Okano. Depositing organization: Keio University. Publication: Robust and efficient knock-in in embryonic stem cells and early-stage embryos of the common marmoset using the CRISPR-Cas9 system. Yoshimatsu S, Okahara J, Sone T, Takeda Y, Nakamura M, Sasaki E, Kishi N, Shiozawa S, Okano H. Sci Rep. 2019 Feb 6;9(1):1528. doi: 10.1038/s41598-018-37990-w. PubMed 30728412.
Backbone
  Vector backbone: pRoxTV
  Vector type: Marmoset targeting
  Selectable markers: Neomycin (select with G418)
Growth in bacteria
  Bacterial resistance: Kanamycin, 50 μg/mL
  Growth temperature: 37°C
  Growth strain: NEB Stable
  Copy number: High Copy
Gene/Insert
  Gene/Insert name: ACTB
  Species: C. jacchus (common marmost)
  Entrez Gene: ACTB
  Tag / fusion protein: EGFP (N terminal on backbone)
  Cloning method: Restriction Enzyme; 5′ cloning site Unknown (unknown if destroyed)
Terms and licenses: Academic/Nonprofit Terms; Industry Terms: Not Available to Industry
How to cite: pKI-cjACTB-EGFP-3'short was a gift from Hideyuki Okano (Addgene plasmid # 129749 ; http://n2t.net/addgene:129749 ; RRID:Addgene_129749)
