[The description below was written by a language model from this plasmid's Addgene catalogue record and pLannotate feature annotations shown in this document.]
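Description:
pKI-cjACTB-EGFP-3'short is a roughly 10 kb gene-targeting (knock-in donor) plasmid built on the pRoxTV backbone and designed to modify the beta-actin (ACTB) locus of the common marmoset, Callithrix jacchus. It replicates in E. coli from a high-copy ColE1/pUC-type origin and is selected with kanamycin through a backbone Tn5 NeoR/KanR gene. The annotation also detects a BleoR coding sequence behind an AmpR promoter fragment, plus cloning-vector remnants (lac promoter/operator, lacZα and ccdB fragments, SP6 and T7 promoters flanking the insert).

The payload follows the usual layout of a homologous-recombination donor. The upstream region contains several stretches that match actin proteins from assorted species. These are best read as exons of the highly conserved marmoset ACTB gene interrupted by introns, and they form the 5' homology arm. Next comes a cassette bounded by loxP and lox2272 sites, comprising a fragment of the adenovirus splice acceptor, an EMCV IRES, EGFP, an F2A peptide and a second NeoR gene. No dedicated mammalian promoter is annotated, so expression of EGFP and G418 resistance presumably depends on correct insertion into the transcribed ACTB locus, with the IRES allowing translation from the endogenous transcript. This differs from the catalogue field, which lists EGFP as an N-terminal tag. The heterospecific lox pair would permit Cre-mediated cassette exchange, although the record does not state this use. The largely unannotated sequence downstream of lox2272 presumably serves as the 3' homology arm; the "3'short" name suggests a shortened version, but its boundaries are not recorded. The stated purpose is gene targeting in marmoset cells, and the associated publication concerns CRISPR-Cas9-assisted knock-in in marmoset embryonic stem cells and early embryos.
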