Features (pLannotate 1.2.2; 28 found; start..end, strand, type, name):
      2..94      +  CDS            lacI (fragment): lac repressor; lacI; The lac repressor binds to the lac operator to inhibit transcription in E. coli. This inhibition can be relieved by adding lactose or isopropyl-β-D-thiogalactopyranoside (IPTG).
    107..128     +  protein_bind   CAP binding site: CAP binding activates transcription in the presence of cAMP. E. coli catabolite activator protein
    143..173     +  promoter       lac promoter: promoter for the E. coli lac operon
    181..197     +  protein_bind   lac operator: The lac repressor binds to the lac operator to inhibit transcription in E. coli. This inhibition can be relieved by adding lactose or isopropyl-β-D-thiogalactopyranoside (IPTG). lac repressor encoded by lacI
    239..257     +  promoter       SP6 promoter: promoter for bacteriophage SP6 RNA polymerase
    839..1042    +  CDS            ACTB (fragment): ACTB_CAMDR - Experimental evidence at protein level: Swiss-Prot protein existence level 1. Actin is a highly conserved protein that polymerizes to produce filaments that form cross-linked networks in the cytoplasm of cells. Actin exists in both monomeric (G-actin) and polymeric (F-actin) forms, both forms playing key functions, such as cell motility and contraction. In addition to their role in the cytoplasmic cytoskeleton, G- and F-actin also localize in the nucleus, and regulate gene transcription and motility and repair of damaged DNA. From Camelus dromedarius (Dromedary) (Arabian camel).
   1164..1298    +  CDS            ACT1_PSEMZ: Experimental evidence at protein level: Swiss-Prot protein existence level 1. Actins are highly conserved proteins that are involved in various types of cell motility and are ubiquitously expressed in all eukaryotic cells. Essential component of cell cytoskeleton; plays an important role in cytoplasmic streaming, cell shape determination, cell division, organelle movement and extension growth (By similarity). From Pseudotsuga menziesii (Douglas-fir) (Abies menziesii).
   1762..2481    +  CDS            ACTB (fragment): ACTB_CHLPG - Experimental evidence at protein level: Swiss-Prot protein existence level 1. Actin is a highly conserved protein that polymerizes to produce filaments that form cross-linked networks in the cytoplasm of cells. Actin exists in both monomeric (G-actin) and polymeric (F-actin) forms, both forms playing key functions, such as cell motility and contraction. In addition to their role in the cytoplasmic cytoskeleton, G- and F-actin also localize in the nucleus, and regulate gene transcription and motility and repair of damaged DNA. From Chlorocebus pygerythrus (Vervet monkey) (Cercopith
   2634..2729    +  CDS            ACT_DICVI: Experimental evidence at transcript level: Swiss-Prot protein existence level 2. Actins are highly conserved proteins that are involved in various types of cell motility and are ubiquitously expressed in all eukaryotic cells. From Dictyocaulus viviparus (Bovine lungworm).
   2764..2797    +  protein_bind   loxP: Cre-mediated recombination occurs in the 8-bp core sequence (GCATACAT). Cre recombinase
   2803..2820    +  misc_feature   Ad SA (fragment): adenovirus major late transcript splice acceptor (Friedrich and Soriano, 1991)
   2825..3407    +  misc_feature   IRES2: internal ribosome entry site (IRES) of the encephalomyocarditis virus (EMCV)
   3424..4140    +  CDS            EGFP: EGFP is a basic (constitutively fluorescent) green fluorescent protein published in 1996, derived from Aequorea victoria. It is reported to be a rapidly-maturing weak dimer with moderate acid sensitivity.
   4165..4229    +  CDS            F2A (fragment): 2A peptide from foot-and-mouth disease virus polyprotein Eukaryotic ribosomes fail to insert a peptide bond between the Gly and Pro residues, yielding separate polypeptides.
   4237..5031    +  CDS            NeoR/KanR: aminoglycoside phosphotransferase from Tn5; aph(3')-II (or nptII); confers resistance to neomycin, kanamycin, and G418 (Geneticin®)
   5049..5082    +  protein_bind   lox2272: Cre-mediated recombination occurs in the 8-bp core sequence (GGATACTT). lox2272 sites are compatible with each other, but incompatible with loxP or loxN sites (Lee and Saito, 1988). Cre recombinase
   6666..6731    +  CDS            YN010_HUMAN (fragment): Protein uncertain: Swiss-Prot protein existence level 5. From Homo sapiens (Human).
   6730..6810    -  CDS            C9orf85 (fragment): CI085_HUMAN - Experimental evidence at protein level: Swiss-Prot protein existence level 1. From Homo sapiens (Human).
   6818..6907    -  CDS            SPANXA2-OT1 (fragment): SPOT1_HUMAN - Also known as CXorf18. Protein uncertain: Swiss-Prot protein existence level 5. From Homo sapiens (Human).
   6922..6940    -  promoter       T7 promoter: promoter for bacteriophage T7 RNA polymerase
   6943..7090    +  CDS            lacZα (fragment): LacZα fragment of β-galactosidase; lacZ fragment
   7100..7403    +  CDS            ccdB (fragment): CcdB, a bacterial toxin that poisons DNA gyrase; ccdB; Plasmids containing the ccdB gene cannot be propagated in standard E. coli strains.
   7451..7720    +  CDS            tnpA (fragment): TN5P_ECOLX - Also known as tnp. Experimental evidence at protein level: Swiss-Prot protein existence level 1. Mediates transposition of transposon Tn5 by a 'cut and paste' mechanism. First, the monomeric transposase binds the 19 bp inverted DNA repeats flanking the transposon. Then, dimerization of the DNA- bound transposase creates a synaptic DNA complex. After nicking of the first DNA strand, excision of the transposon proceeds through a series of intermediates. The transposase then mediates the insertion of the transposon at a new site by strand transfer. The activity of the wild- type tran
   7752..8546    +  CDS            NeoR/KanR: aminoglycoside phosphotransferase from Tn5; aph(3')-II (or nptII); confers resistance to neomycin, kanamycin, and G418 (Geneticin®)
   8567..8617    -  misc_feature   bom (fragment): basis of mobility region from pBR322
   8644..8732    +  promoter       AmpR promoter (fragment): bla
   8752..9126    +  CDS            BleoR: antibiotic-binding protein; Sh ble from Streptoalloteichus hindustanus; confers resistance to bleomycin, phleomycin, and Zeocin™
   9264..9852    +  rep_origin     ori: high-copy-number ColE1/pMB1/pBR322/pUC origin of replication
>Addgene plasmid #129749 | pKI-cjACTB-EGFP-3'short | addgene full sequence | sequence record 263588 | Addgene NGS Result
AGCGCCCAATACGCAAACCGCCTCTCCCCGCGCGTTGGCCGATTCATTAATGCAGCTGGCACGACAGGTT
TCCCGACTGGAAAGCGGGCAGTGAGCGCAACGCAATTAATGTGAGTTAGCTCACTCATTAGGCACCCCAG
GCTTTACACTTTATGCTTCCGGCTCGTATGTTGTGTGGAATTGTGAGCGGATAACAATTTCACACAGGAA
ACAGCTATGACCATGATTACGCCAAGCTATTTAGGTGACACTATAGAATACTCAAGCTATGCATCAAGCT
TGGTACCGAGCTCGGTCTTTGTCCGAGCCGGGTTCTTGCTCGGGTGACTGGAGGGTGGGCGCGGCTGGGC
CACTGCCAGGCCCAGTGGGGGCTGGGCTACCATTGCGCGTGTGTGCTGGGGCTTGTGGCGCTGACTGCGC
GTGCGCGCTGGAGTCTAGGGCGCCGCCGCTCGGGCTGGGCGGAGGGCGGGCCAGGCCGGAAGGGGTGGGG
TCGCCGGGGCGCAGGCGCGCACTTCCTGCCTGCGCCGCCGGCCGCCTGAGGGTGTGGCCGCTTTGCACGC
TAGTGCGCGCCGAAACCGGCGTTTTTTGAACCGGGCGGAGGCGGGGCCAGCCCCTGGTGGGGAGGGGGCG
GAGGCCTGGCTTCCTGCCGCGCGCCGCGGGGCCGCCTCCGACCAGTGTTTGCCTTTTATGGTAATAACGC
GGCCGGCCCGGCTTCCTTTGTCCCCAATCCGGGCGCGCGCCGGCGCCCCCTGGCGGCCCAAGGCCGAGGC
GCGCCGGAAGTGAGTAGGGCGGGGGCGACCCCGGCTCACAGAGCGCCCTGCTCTTCCCGCAGCTCACCAT
GGATGATGATATCGCTGCACTTGTTGTCGACAACGGCTCCGGCATGTGCAAGGCCGGCTTTGCGGGCGAC
GATGCTCCCCGGGCCGTCTTTCCCTCTATCGTGGGGCGCCCCAGGCACCAGGTAAGGAAGTTGAGTGGGT
GGGGCCGCCCCAGGAGCGGGCGGGAGGCGAGGGCACTTAGGAGGTACCCCGGCTTCCGGGGTGGGGGTCG
CGCCCGTGTTCAAAGCACCCTGTTCTTTGCAGGGCGTGATGGTGGGCATGGGTCAGAAGGACTCCTACGT
GGGTGACGAGGCCCAGAGCAAGAGAGGCATCCTGACCCTGAAGTACCCCATCGAGCATGGCATTGTCACC
AACTGGGACGACATGGAGAAGATCTGGCACCACACTTTTTACAACGAGCTGCGTGTGGCTCCTGAGGAGC
ACCCCGTGCTGCTTACTGAGGCCCCCCTGAACCCCAAGGCCAACCGTGAGAAGATGACCCAGGTGAGTGA
TCTGCCACCTCCCCTGGTGGCCGCCTCCCTCCTTCCTGGCCTCCCGGAGCTGCGCCCTTTCTCACTGGTT
CTCTCTTCTGCCGTTCTCCGTAGGACTCTCTTCTCTGACCTGAGTCTCCTTTGGAACTCTGCAGGTTCTA
TTTGCTTTTTCCCAGATGAGGTCTTTCTGGTGTTTGCCTTTCTGACTAGGTGTCTAAAACAGACAGTGCT
GTGGGTGTAGGTACTAACACTGGCTCGTGTGACAAGCCCATGAGGCTGGTGTAAAGCAGTCTTGGAGTGT
GTATACAGTAGGCGCACAGTAGGTCTGAACAGAATCCCCATCCCAAGACCCCAGCACAACTAGCGGTGTT
CTTGCACTTACTGCATGTCCCCTGTCTGCTCTTGGCTGTCCCTAGTGACTTCCTCAGTGTGACACGGTGC
ATCTCTTTCTACAGATCATGTTTGAGACCTTCAACACCCCAGCCATGTATGTGGCCATCCAGGCTGTGCT
TTCCTTGTACGCCTCTGGCCGTACCACTGGCATCGTGATGGACTCCGGTGACGGGGTCACCCACACTGTG
CCCATCTATGAGGGGTATGCCCTCCCCCACGCCATCCTACGTCTGGACCTGGCTGGCCGGGACCTGACTG
ACTACCTCATGAAGATCCTCACCGAGCGCGGCTACAGCTTCACCACCACAGCTGAGCGGGAAATCGTGCG
TGACATCAAGGAGAAGCTGTGCTACGTCGCCCTGGACTTCGAGCAGGAGATGGCCACGGCGGCCTCCAGC
TCCTCCCTGGAGAAGAGCTATGAGCTGCCCGATGGTCAGGTCATCACCATCGGCAACGAGCGGTTCCGCT
GCCCTGAGGCACTCTTCCAGCCTTCTTTCCTGGGTAAGTGGAGACCACTGCCTAGCCCTGCCTGACATGA
GGTTACCTTGGGGCTGTGCTGTGGAAGCTTAAGTCTGGGTCTCATTTCCCCCTCAGGCATGGAATCTTGT
GGCATCCACGAAACTACCTTTAACTCCATCATGAAATGTGACGTGGACATCCGCAAAGACCTGTATGCCA
ACACAGTGCTGTCTGGTGGTACCACCATGTACCCTGGCATCGCTGACAGGATGCAGAAGGAGATCACCGC
CCTGGCACCCAGCACAATGAAGATCAAGGTGGGTGTCCTTCCAGCCTGAGCTGACCTGGGCAGGGGGCAT
GGGGCCCTGTGGTTTGTGGGGAGCTGTCATATCAAGGGTCCTCACTGCCTGTTCCCTCCACTCCTCAGAT
CATTGCTCCTCCCGAGCGCAAGTACTCAGTGTGGATTGGTGGCTCCATCCTGGCCTCGCTGTCCACCTTC
CAGCAGATGTGGATCAGCAAGCAGGAGTATGATGAGTCCGGCCCCTCCATCGTCCACCGCAAATGCTTCT
AGGCGGACTGTGACTTAGTGAATTCGCCCTTGGATAACTTCGTATAGCATACATTATACGAAGTTATAGA
TCTCCCTTTTTTTTCCACAGTCCGCCCCTCTCCCTCCCCCCCCCCTAACGTTACTGGCCGAAGCCGCTTG
GAATAAGGCCGGTGTGCGTTTGTCTATATGTTATTTTCCACCATATTGCCGTCTTTTGGCAATGTGAGGG
CCCGGAAACCTGGCCCTGTCTTCTTGACGAGCATTCCTAGGGGTCTTTCCCCTCTCGCCAAAGGAATGCA
AGGTCTGTTGAATGTCGTGAAGGAAGCAGTTCCTCTGGAAGCTTCTTGAAGACAAACAACGTCTGTAGCG
ACCCTTTGCAGGCAGCGGAACCCCCCACCTGGCGACAGGTGCCTCTGCGGCCAAAAGCCACGTGTATAAG
ATACACCTGCAAAGGCGGCACAACCCCAGTGCCACGTTGTGAGTTGGATAGTTGTGGAAAGAGTCAAATG
GCTCTCCTCAAGCGTATTCAACAAGGGGCTGAAGGATGCCCAGAAGGTACCCCATTGTATGGGATCTGAT
CTGGGGCCTCGGTACACATGCTTTACATGTGTTTAGTCGAGGTTAAAAAAACGTCTAGGCCCCCCGAACC
ACGGGGACGTGGTTTTCCTTTGAAAAACACGATGATAATATGGCCACGGATCTGCTAGCCACCATGGTGA
GCAAGGGCGAGGAGCTGTTCACCGGGGTGGTGCCCATCCTGGTCGAGCTGGACGGCGACGTAAACGGCCA
CAAGTTCAGCGTGTCCGGCGAGGGCGAGGGCGATGCCACCTACGGCAAGCTGACCCTGAAGTTCATCTGC
ACCACCGGCAAGCTGCCCGTGCCCTGGCCCACCCTCGTGACCACCCTGACCTACGGCGTGCAGTGCTTCA
GCCGCTACCCCGACCACATGAAGCAGCACGACTTCTTCAAGTCCGCCATGCCCGAAGGCTACGTCCAGGA
GCGCACCATCTTCTTCAAGGACGACGGCAACTACAAGACCCGCGCCGAGGTGAAGTTCGAGGGCGACACC
CTGGTGAACCGCATCGAGCTGAAGGGCATCGACTTCAAGGAGGACGGCAACATCCTGGGGCACAAGCTGG
AGTACAACTACAACAGCCACAACGTCTATATCATGGCCGACAAGCAGAAGAACGGCATCAAGGTGAACTT
CAAGATCCGCCACAACATCGAGGACGGCAGCGTGCAGCTCGCCGACCACTACCAGCAGAACACCCCCATC
GGCGACGGCCCCGTGCTGCTGCCCGACAACCACTACCTGAGCACCCAGTCCGCCCTGAGCAAAGACCCCA
ACGAGAAGCGCGATCACATGGTCCTGCTGGAGTTCGTGACCGCCGCCGGGATCACTCTCGGCATGGACGA
GCTGTACAAGAGGCCTCGCGCTAAGCGGGCACCGGTGAAACAGACTTTGAATTTTGACCTTCTCAAGTTG
GCGGGAGACGTGGAGTCCAACCCAGGGCCGGATATCATGATTGAACAAGATGGATTGCACGCAGGTTCTC
CGGCCGCTTGGGTGGAGAGGCTATTCGGCTATGACTGGGCACAACAGACAATCGGCTGCTCTGATGCCGC
CGTGTTCCGGCTGTCAGCGCAGGGGCGCCCGGTTCTTTTTGTCAAGACCGACCTGTCCGGTGCCCTGAAT
GAACTGCAGGACGAGGCAGCGCGGCTATCGTGGCTGGCCACGACGGGCGTTCCTTGCGCAGCTGTGCTCG
ACGTTGTCACTGAAGCGGGAAGGGACTGGCTGCTATTGGGCGAAGTGCCGGGGCAGGATCTCCTGTCATC
TCACCTTGCTCCTGCCGAGAAAGTATCCATCATGGCTGATGCAATGCGGCGGCTGCATACGCTTGATCCG
GCTACCTGCCCATTCGACCACCAAGCGAAACATCGCATCGAGCGAGCACGTACTCGGATGGAAGCCGGTC
TTGTCGATCAGGATGATCTGGACGAAGAGCATCAGGGGCTCGCGCCAGCCGAACTGTTCGCCAGGCTCAA
GGCGCGCATGCCCGACGGCGATGATCTCGTCGTGACCCATGGCGATGCCTGCTTGCCGAATATCATGGTG
GAAAATGGCCGCTTTTCTGGATTCATCGACTGTGGCCGGCTGGGTGTGGCGGACCGCTATCAGGACATAG
CGTTGGCTACCCGTGATATTGCTGAAGAGCTTGGCGGCGAATGGGCTGACCGCTTCCTCGTGCTTTACGG
TATCGCCGCTCCCGATTCGCAGCGCATCGCCTTCTATCGCCTTCTTGACGAGTTCTTCTGAGCGGCCGGC
CGCTCGACATAACTTCGTATAGGATACTTTATACGAAGTTATGATATCCATCACACTGGCGGCCGCGGGC
TTACCTGTACACTGACTTGAGACCAGTTGAATAAAGTGCACACCTTAAAAATGAGGCCAAGCATGACTTT
GTGTCGGGCTGGGGTGTGGGCAGCAGGTGAACCCAGGGGAAGGGTGGGGCAGTGGGGGCCAGCCTGTCCC
TACTGAGTGGAGGTGGGCTGAGGTTCTCTCTCCTTGACATTGAGCAGCCTTAGAATGTGAGGGAAGTTTA
AGATTCAGGCCTCTGCTCATTGGGGAGTTCCTGGCTTGGCCCTGCCACCTGTCCCTAGGTACCCCAGTTT
CTCTGGGTTCATCCAGAAGGTCTAGATGCTCAGGAAGTGCTGGTTGGCACCTGTGTTTCTTAGGAGTGGA
GATCCCTTAGGGTCACTCCGGGCAGGGGGTTCTTGAGTGGGAGTGTAGTGGGTGTTCCTAGCTGCCATGC
CTTTGTCCTGCTCACTGTATTGGAGTGGAGTCGTCCATAGGCTGAGGAGAAGCCATGACTCCTGCTTCTC
TACCCAGACAGGGAAATCTGGGATCACAGTCGAATTGTGGTGGGGGATCCATGGGGCCATGTGGTTGGCA
GGCAGCTCTGGTTAGCTCTGGACTGAGCTGGATTCTGCCTTGTGACGAGTAGGCGCCATCCTGTGGCCTC
TCAGGGCCCAGTTTGTGACCCATGCTGCAGAGGGAGATGGCCAGACTCCTGGACAGCAGGGCATGCCTGG
CATTGCAGGTCAGATTCTTTTTTTTTTGAGATGGGGTCTGGCTTTGTTGCTCAGGCTTTAGTTCAGTGGT
ACAACCACAGCTCACTGCAGCCTCAGCCTTCTGGGCAAGCAGTTCTGCCTCAGCCTCCCAAATAGCTGGA
ACTACACAGGCACACCCAGCTAGTTGTGGGTCAGATTCTCACTTGTGCAGAGCTGAGTCACTTTTGAAAG
AAACAAAACCTGGCTTCCCTTCCGCTGCTAGAAGCTTTGATTGATAGTAGCGGAGAATGAAGGAAGGAGA
CGAGGCTCCCTTGCGGGGATACCCTTTACCAAAAACACCACCTGGTGTATCACAGTTGTTCTGGAAATGA
TCTGGTCCCCAGGAGGCCTGGACTGCCTCTCACTTGTGCACAGTGGCTGCTGGCAGAGAGGAAGGTTGTC
CCTTTCTGTGTTATCTTGGAGGTTCCCCGAAGGGTCTGCCAAGAGCAGTTCTAGCTCTTTTGGTCTTTAC
TGAGTGACCACTAGATGGTGGGCCTGAAGCTACTGAGATGACCTGGACAAGAACCCTGCCTTGGAGGAGC
TGTCAATCTGGAAATGAGGACTTCATTCATTTGTTCATTCCTTGATCCATTTCTCCATTGAATCACTATT
TGTGCTATGTACTGTGGGTATGGAGGAGAACCAAACAGATGTGTTCCTGTCCTCACCAGGCACCCAATTT
AAAGGGGAAGACATCATAAACACAAAGGTACACAAATGAGTGTCCAATGACACGGTGTCATCATGGGAAG
AAAAAGCAGAGGCTTTGATGAACACGATCATTAGGTGATATTCATTATGTTGATTGTGGTGGTCTAGACA
TAAATTAACACTTATCTAGGCTGGGCGTGGTGGCTCATGCCTGTAATCCCAGCACTTTGGGAGGCTGAGG
TGGGTGGATCAAGAGATCGAGACCATCCTGGCCAACATAGTGAAACCCCATCTTTACTAAAAATACAAAA
ATTAGCTGGGCGTGGTGGTGCACACTTGGGAGGCTGAGGTAGGAGAACTGCTTGAACTGGGGAGGCGAAC
GTTGCAGTGAGCTAAGATTGTGCTACTGTACTCCAGCCTGGTGCTAGAGGGCCCAATTCGCCCTATAGTG
AGTCGTATTACAATTCACTGGCCGTCGTTTTACAACGTCGTGACTGGGAAAACCCTGGCGTTACCCAACT
TAATCGCCTTGCAGCACATCCCCCTTTCGCCAGCTGGCGTAATAGCGAAGAGGCCCGCACCGATCGCCCT
TCCCAACAGTTGCGCAGCCTATACGTACGGCAGTTTAAGGTTTACACCTATAAAAGAGAGAGCCGTTATC
GTCTGTTTGTGGATGTACAGAGTGATATTATTGACACGCCGGGGCGACGGATGGTGATCCCCCTGGCCAG
TGCACGTCTGCTGTCAGATAAAGTCTCCCGTGAACTTTACCCGGTGGTGCATATCGGGGATGAAAGCTGG
CGCATGATGACCACCGATATGGCCAGTGTGCCGGTCTCCGTTATCGGGGAAGAAGTGGCTGATCTCAGCC
ACCGCGAAAATGACATCAAAAACGCCATTAACCTGATGTTCTGGGGAATATAAATGTCAGGCATGAGATT
ATCAAAAAGGATCTTCACCTAGATCCTTTTCACGTAGAAAGCCAGTCCGCAGAAACGGTGCTGACCCCGG
ATGAATGTCAGCTACTGGGCTATCTGGACAAGGGAAAACGCAAGCGCAAAGAGAAAGCAGGTAGCTTGCA
GTGGGCTTACATGGCGATAGCTAGACTGGGCGGTTTTATGGACAGCAAGCGAACCGGAATTGCCAGCTGG
GGCGCCCTCTGGTAAGGTTGGGAAGCCCTGCAAAGTAAACTGGATGGCTTTCTTGCCGCCAAGGATCTGA
TGGCGCAGGGGATCAAGCTCTGATCAAGAGACAGGATGAGGATCGTTTCGCATGATTGAACAAGATGGAT
TGCACGCAGGTTCTCCGGCCGCTTGGGTGGAGAGGCTATTCGGCTATGACTGGGCACAACAGACAATCGG
CTGCTCTGATGCCGCCGTGTTCCGGCTGTCAGCGCAGGGGCGCCCGGTTCTTTTTGTCAAGACCGACCTG
TCCGGTGCCCTGAATGAACTGCAAGACGAGGCAGCGCGGCTATCGTGGCTGGCCACGACGGGCGTTCCTT
GCGCAGCTGTGCTCGACGTTGTCACTGAAGCGGGAAGGGACTGGCTGCTATTGGGCGAAGTGCCGGGGCA
GGATCTCCTGTCATCTCACCTTGCTCCTGCCGAGAAAGTATCCATCATGGCTGATGCAATGCGGCGGCTG
CATACGCTTGATCCGGCTACCTGCCCATTCGACCACCAAGCGAAACATCGCATCGAGCGAGCACGTACTC
GGATGGAAGCCGGTCTTGTCGATCAGGATGATCTGGACGAAGAGCATCAGGGGCTCGCGCCAGCCGAACT
GTTCGCCAGGCTCAAGGCGAGCATGCCCGACGGCGAGGATCTCGTCGTGACCCATGGCGATGCCTGCTTG
CCGAATATCATGGTGGAAAATGGCCGCTTTTCTGGATTCATCGACTGTGGCCGGCTGGGTGTGGCGGACC
GCTATCAGGACATAGCGTTGGCTACCCGTGATATTGCTGAAGAGCTTGGCGGCGAATGGGCTGACCGCTT
CCTCGTGCTTTACGGTATCGCCGCTCCCGATTCGCAGCGCATCGCCTTCTATCGCCTTCTTGACGAGTTC
TTCTGAATTATTAACGCTTACAATTTCCTGATGCGGTATTTTCTCCTTACGCATCTGTGCGGTATTTCAC
ACCGCATCAGGTGGCACTTTTCGGGGAAATGTGCGCGGAACCCCTATTTGTTTATTTTTCTAAATACATT
CAAATATGTATCCGCTCATGAGACAATAACCCTGATAAATGCTTCAATAATAGCACGTGAGGAGGGCCAC
CATGGCCAAGTTGACCAGTGCCGTTCCGGTGCTCACCGCGCGCGACGTCGCCGGAGCGGTCGAGTTCTGG
ACCGACCGGCTCGGGTTCTCCCGGGACTTCGTGGAGGACGACTTCGCCGGTGTGGTCCGGGACGACGTGA
CCCTGTTCATCAGCGCGGTCCAGGACCAGGTGGTGCCGGACAACACCCTGGCCTGGGTGTGGGTGCGCGG
CCTGGACGAGCTGTACGCCGAGTGGTCGGAGGTCGTGTCCACGAACTTCCGGGACGCCTCCGGGCCGGCC
ATGACCGAGATCGGCGAGCAGCCGTGGGGGCGGGAGTTCGCCCTGCGCGACCCGGCCGGCAACTGCGTGC
ACTTCGTGGCCGAGGAGCAGGACTGACACGTGCTAAAACTTCATTTTTAATTTAAAAGGATCTAGGTGAA
GATCCTTTTTGATAATCTCATGACCAAAATCCCTTAACGTGAGTTTTCGTTCCACTGAGCGTCAGACCCC
GTAGAAAAGATCAAAGGATCTTCTTGAGATCCTTTTTTTCTGCGCGTAATCTGCTGCTTGCAAACAAAAA
AACCACCGCTACCAGCGGTGGTTTGTTTGCCGGATCAAGAGCTACCAACTCTTTTTCCGAAGGTAACTGG
CTTCAGCAGAGCGCAGATACCAAATACTGTTCTTCTAGTGTAGCCGTAGTTAGGCCACCACTTCAAGAAC
TCTGTAGCACCGCCTACATACCTCGCTCTGCTAATCCTGTTACCAGTGGCTGCTGCCAGTGGCGATAAGT
CGTGTCTTACCGGGTTGGACTCAAGACGATAGTTACCGGATAAGGCGCAGCGGTCGGGCTGAACGGGGGG
TTCGTGCACACAGCCCAGCTTGGAGCGAACGACCTACACCGAACTGAGATACCTACAGCGTGAGCTATGA
GAAAGCGCCACGCTTCCCGAAGGGAGAAAGGCGGACAGGTATCCGGTAAGCGGCAGGGTCGGAACAGGAG
AGCGCACGAGGGAGCTTCCAGGGGGAAACGCCTGGTATCTTTATAGTCCTGTCGGGTTTCGCCACCTCTG
ACTTGAGCGTCGATTTTTGTGATGCTCGTCAGGGGGGCGGAGCCTATGGAAAAACGCCAGCAACGCGGCC
TTTTTACGGTTCCTGGCCTTTTGCTGGCCTTTTGCTCACATGTTCTTTCCTGCGTTATCCCCTGATTCTG
TGGATAACCGTATTACCGCCTTTGAGTGAGCTGATACCGCTCGCCGCAGCCGAACGACCGAGCGCAGCGA
GTCAGTGAGCGAGGAAGCGGAAG
